>Addgene plasmid #122162 | p2xEGFP-N1 | addgene full sequence | sequence record 236201 | Addgene NGS Result
CGAGGGCGACACCCTGGTGAACCGCATCGAGCTGAAGGGCATCGACTTCAAGGAGGACGGCAACATCCTG
GGGCACAAGCTGGAGTACAACTACAACAGCCACAACGTCTATATCATGGCCGACAAGCAGAAGAACGGCA
TCAAGGTGAACTTCAAGATCCGCCACAACATCGAGGACGGCAGCGTGCAGCTCGCCGACCACTACCAGCA
GAACACCCCCATCGGCGACGGCCCCGTGCTGCTGCCCGACAACCACTACCTGAGCACCCAGTCCGCCCTG
AGCAAAGACCCCAACGAGAAGCGCGATCACATGGTCCTGCTGGAGTTCGTGACCGCCGCCGGGATCACTC
TCGGCATGGACGAGCTGTATAAGGGTCCGGTCGCCACCATGGTGAGCAAGGGCGAGGAGCTGTTCACCGG
GGTGGTGCCCATCCTGGTCGAGCTGGACGGCGACGTAAACGGCCACAAGTTCAGCGTGTCCGGCGAGGGC
GAGGGCGATGCCACCTACGGCAAGCTGACCCTGAAGTTCATCTGCACCACCGGCAAGCTGCCCGTGCCCT
GGCCCACCCTCGTGACCACCCTGACCTACGGCGTGCAGTGCTTCAGCCGCTACCCCGACCACATGAAGCA
GCACGACTTCTTCAAGTCCGCCATGCCCGAAGGCTACGTCCAGGAGCGCACCATCTTCTTCAAGGACGAC
GGCAACTACAAGACCCGCGCCGAGGTGAAGTTCGAGGGCGACACCCTGGTGAACCGCATCGAGCTGAAGG
GCATCGACTTCAAGGAGGACGGCAACATCCTGGGGCACAAGCTGGAGTACAACTACAACAGCCACAACGT
CTATATCATGGCCGACAAGCAGAAGAACGGCATCAAGGTGAACTTCAAGATCCGCCACAACATCGAGGAC
GGCAGCGTGCAGCTCGCCGACCACTACCAGCAGAACACCCCCATCGGCGACGGCCCCGTGCTGCTGCCCG
ACAACCACTACCTGAGCACCCAGTCCGCCCTGAGCAAAGACCCCAACGAGAAGCGCGATCACATGGTCCT
GCTGGAGTTCGTGACCGCCGCCGGGATCACTCTCGGCATGGACGAGCTGTACAAGTAAAGCGGCCGCGAC
TCTAGATCATAATCAGCCATACCACATTTGTAGAGGTTTTACTTGCTTTAAAAAACCTCCCACACCTCCC
CCTGAACCTGAAACATAAAATGAATGCAATTGTTGTTGTTAACTTGTTTATTGCAGCTTATAATGGTTAC
AAATAAAGCAATAGCATCACAAATTTCACAAATAAAGCATTTTTTTCACTGCATTCTAGTTGTGGTTTGT
CCAAACTCATCAATGTATCTTAAGGCGTAAATTGTAAGCGTTAATATTTTGTTAAAATTCGCGTTAAATT
TTTGTTAAATCAGCTCATTTTTTAACCAATAGGCCGAAATCGGCAAAATCCCTTATAAATCAAAAGAATA
GACCGAGATAGGGT
[37 nt withheld, positions 1485-1521]
AAAGAACGTGGACTCCAACGTCAAAGG
[49 nt withheld, positions 1549-1597]
T
[91 nt withheld, positions 1599-1689]
G
[124 nt withheld, positions 1691-1814]
CAGGTGGCACTTTTCGGGGAAATGTGCGCGGAACCCCTATTTGTTTATTTTTCTAAATACATTCAAATAT
GTATCCGCTCATGAGACAATAACCCTGATAAATGCTTCAATAATATTGAAAAAGGAAGAGTCCTGAGGCG
GAAAGAACCAGCTGTGGAATGTGTGTCAGTTAGGGTGTGGAAAGTCCCCAGGCTCCCCAGCAGGCAGAAG
TATGCAAAGCATGCATCTCAATTAGTCAGCAACCAGGTGTGGAAAGTCCCCAGGCTCCCCAGCAGGCAGA
AGTATGCAAAGCATGCATCTCAATTAGTCAGCAACCATAGTCCCGCCCCTAACTCCGCCCATCCCGCCCC
TAACTCCGCCCAGTTCCGCCCATTCTCCGCCCCATGGCTGACTAATTTTTTTTATTTATGCAGAGGCCGA
GGCCGCCTCGGCCTCTGAGCTATTCCAGAAGTAGTGAGGAGGCTTTTTTGGAGGCCTAGGCTTTTGCAAA
GATCGATCAAGAGACAGGATGAGGATCGTTTCGCATGATTGAACAAGATGGATTGCACGCAGGTTCTCCG
GCCGCTTGGGTGGAGAGGCTATTCGGCTATGACTGGGCACAACAGACAATCGGCTGCTCTGATGCCGCCG
TGTTCCGGCTGTCAGCGCAGGGGCGCCCGGTTCTTTTTGTCAAGACCGACCTGTCCGGTGCCCTGAATGA
ACTGCAAGACGAGGCAGCGCGGCTATCGTGGCTGGCCACGACGGGCGTTCCTTGCGCAGCTGTGCTCGAC
GTTGTCACTGAAGCGGGAAGGGACTGGCTGCTATTGGGCGAAGTGCCGGGGCAGGATCTCCTGTCATCTC
ACCTTGCTCCTGCCGAGAAAGTATCCATCATGGCTGATGCAATGCGGCGGCTGCATACGCTTGATCCGGC
TACCTGCCCATTCGACCACCAAGCGAAACATCGCATCGAGCGAGCACGTACTCGGATGGAAGCCGGTCTT
GTCGATCAGGATGATCTGGACGAAGAGCATCAGGGGCTCGCGCCAGCCGAACTGTTCGCCAGGCTCAAGG
CGAGCATGCCCGACGGCGAGGATCTCGTCGTGACCCATGGCGATGCCTGCTTGCCGAATATCATGGTGGA
AAATGGCCGCTTTTCTGGATTCATCGACTGTGGCCGGCTGGGTGTGGCGGACCGCTATCAGGACATAGCG
TTGGCTACCCGTGATATTGCTGAAGAGCTTGGCGGCGAATGGGCTGACCGCTTCCTCGTGCTTTACGGTA
TCGCCGCTCCCGATTCGCAGCGCATCGCCTTCTATCGCCTTCTTGACGAGTTCTTCTGAGCGGGACTCTG
GGGTTCGAAATGACCGACCAAGCGACGCCCAACCTGCCATCACGAGATTTCGATTCCACCGCCGCCTTCT
ATGAAAGGTTGGGCTTCGGAATCGTTTTCCGGGACGCCGGCTGGATGATCCTCCAGCGCGGGGATCTCAT
GCTGGAGTTCTTCGCCCACCCTAGGGGGAGGCTAACTGAAACACGGAAGGAGACAATACCGGAAGGAACC
CGCGCTATGACGGCAATAAAAAGACAGAATAAAACGCACGGTGTTGGGTCGTTTGTTCATAAACGCGGGG
TTCGGTCCCAGGGCTGGCACTCTGTCGATACCCCACCGAGACCCCATTGGGGCCAATACGCCCGCGTTTC
TTCCTTTTCCCCACCCCACCCCCCAAGTTCGGGTGAAGGCCCAGGGCTCGCAGCCAACGTCGGGGCGGCA
GGCCCTGCCATAGCCTCAGGTTACTCATATATACTTTAGATTGATTTAAAACTTCATTTTTAATTTAAAA
GGATCTAGGTGAAGATCCTTTTTGATAATCTCATGACCAAAATCCCTTAACGTGAGTTTTCGTTCCACTG
AGCGTCAGACCCCGTAGAAAAGATCAAAGGATCTTCTTGAGATCCTTTTTTTCTGCGCGTAATCTGCTGC
TTGCAAACAAAAAAACCACCGCTACCAGCGGTGGTTTGTTTGCCGGATCAAGAGCTACCAACTCTTTTTC
CGAAGGTAACTGGCTTCAGCAGAGCGCAGATACCAAATACTGTTCTTCTAGTGTAGCCGTAGTTAGGCCA
CCACTTCAAGAACTCTGTAGCACCGCCTACATACCTCGCTCTGCTAATCCTGTTACCAGTGGCTGCTGCC
AGTGGCGATAAGTCGTGTCTTACCGGGTTGGACTCAAGACGATAGTTACCGGATAAGGCGCAGCGGTCGG
GCTGAACGGGGGGTTCGTGCACACAGCCCAGCTTGGAGCGAACGACCTACACCGAACTGAGATACCTACA
GCGTGAGCTATGAGAAAGCGCCACGCTTCCCGAAGGGAGAAAGGCGGACAGGTATCCGGTAAGCGGCAGG
GTCGGAACAGGAGAGCGCACGAGGGAGCTTCCAGGGGGAAACGCCTGGTATCTTTATAGTCCTGTCGGGT
TTCGCCACCTCTGACTTGAGCGTCGATTTTTGTGATGCTCGTCAGGGGGGCGGAGCCTATGGAAAAACGC
CAGCAACGCGGCCTTTTTACGGTTCCTGGCCTTTTGCTGGCCTTTTGCTCACATGTTCTTTCCTGCGTTA
TCCCCTGATTCTGTGGATAACCGTATTACCGCCATGCATTAGTTATTAATAGTAATCAATTACGGGGTCA
TTAGTTCATAGCCCATATATGGAGTTCCGCGTTACATAACTTACGGTAAATGGCCCGCCTGGCTGACCGC
CCAACGACCCCCGCCCATTGACGTCAATAATGACGTATGTTCCCATAGTAACGCCAATAGGGACTTTCCA
TTGACGTCAATGGGTGGAGTATTTACGGTAAACTGCCCACTTGGCAGTACATCAAGTGTATCATATGCCA
AGTACGCCCCCTATTGACGTCAATGACGGTAAATGGCCCGCCTGGCATTATGCCCAGTACATGACCTTAT
GGGACTTTCCTACTTGGCAGTACATCTACGTATTAGTCATCGCTATTACCATGGTGATGCGGTTTTGGCA
GTACATCAATGGGCGTGGATAGCGGTTTGACTCACGGGGATTTCCAAGTCTCCACCCCATTGACGTCAAT
GGGAGTTTGTTTTGGCACCAAAATCAACGGGACTTTCCAAAATGTCGTAACAACTCCGCCCCATTGACGC
AAATGGGCGGTAGGCGTGTACGGTGGGAGGTCTATATAAGCAGAGCTGGTTTAGTGAACCGTCAGATCCG
CTAGCGCTACCGGACTCAGATCTCGAGCTCAAGCTTGAAATCGAATTCCCGCGGGCCCGGGATCCACCGG
TCGCCACCATGGTGAGCAAGGGCGAGGAGCTGTTCACCGGGGTGGTGCCCATCCTGGTCGAGCTGGACGG
CGACGTAAACGGCCACAAGTTCAGCGTGTCCGGCGAGGGCGAGGGCGATGCCACCTACGGCAAGCTGACC
CTGAAGTTCATCTGCACCACCGGCAAGCTGCCCGTGCCCTGGCCCACCCTCGTGACCACCCTGACCTACG
GCGTGCAGTGCTTCAGCCGCTACCCCGACCACATGAAGCAGCACGACTTCTTCAAGTCCGCCATGCCCGA
AGGCTACGTCCAGGAGCGCACCATCTTCTTCAAGGACGACGGCAACTACAAGACCCGCGCCGAGGTGAAG
TT
Features (pLannotate 1.2.2; 16 found; start..end, strand, type, name):
    389..1108    +  CDS            EGFP: the original enhanced GFP (Yang et al., 1996) mammalian codon-optimized
   1125..1208    +  CDS            large T antigen (fragment): large T antigen from SV40 (simian virus 40)
   1231..1352    +  polyA_signal   SV40 poly(A) signal: SV40 polyadenylation signal
   1386..1814    -  rep_origin     f1 ori (sequence partly withheld): f1 bacteriophage origin of replication; arrow indicates direction of (+) strand synthesis
   1841..1945    +  promoter       AmpR promoter: bla
   1947..2304    +  promoter       SV40 promoter: SV40 enhancer and early promoter
   2339..3133    +  CDS            NeoR/KanR: aminoglycoside phosphotransferase from Tn5; aph(3')-II (or nptII); confers resistance to neomycin, kanamycin, and G418 (Geneticin®)
   3154..3306    +  CDS            ble (fragment): BLE_KLEPN - Experimental evidence at protein level: Swiss-Prot protein existence level 1. Binding protein with a strong affinity to the bleomycin family of antibiotics. Binds to CL990; an antimitotic-antibiotic compound. From Klebsiella pneumoniae.
   3365..3412    +  polyA_signal   HSV TK poly(A) signal: herpes simplex virus thymidine kinase polyadenylation signal (Cole and Stacy, 1985)
   3503..3519    -  polyA_signal   bGH poly(A) signal (fragment): bovine growth hormone polyadenylation signal
   3741..4329    +  rep_origin     ori: high-copy-number ColE1/pMB1/pBR322/pUC origin of replication
   4504..4807    +  enhancer       CMV enhancer: human cytomegalovirus immediate early enhancer
   4808..5011    +  promoter       CMV promoter: human cytomegalovirus (CMV) immediate early promoter
   5034..5070    +  misc_feature   MCS (fragment): multiple cloning site
   5083..5099    +  misc_feature   MCS (fragment): multiple cloning site
   5113..373     +  CDS            EGFP (across the origin): EGFP is a basic (constitutively fluorescent) green fluorescent protein published in 1996, derived from Aequorea victoria. It is reported to be a rapidly-maturing weak dimer with moderate acid sensitivity.
