[The description below was written by a language model from this plasmid's Addgene catalogue record and pLannotate feature annotations shown in this document.]
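Description:
p2xEGFP-N1 is a mammalian expression plasmid built on the pEGFP-N1 backbone that encodes a tandem dimer of enhanced green fluorescent protein. The 5,456-nt sequence record shows the human cytomegalovirus immediate-early enhancer and promoter driving transcription through a short multiple cloning site into a first EGFP coding sequence (which spans the numbering origin of the circular record), followed shortly afterwards by a second EGFP copy and an SV40 polyadenylation signal. According to the record, the extra EGFP unit was added by restriction cloning between BspEI, which was destroyed in the process, and NotI, which remains. The depositor notes that the cloning site in these multimeric EGFP vectors differs from that of the parental monomeric pEGFP-N1. As in the parent "N1" layout, the cloning site lies upstream of the fluorescent protein, so a sequence of interest can be fused to the N-terminus of the 2xEGFP.

The plasmid replicates at high copy in E. coli from a ColE1/pUC-type origin and also carries an f1 origin. A single Tn5 aminoglycoside phosphotransferase gene serves both hosts: a bacterial bla-type promoter gives kanamycin resistance in bacteria, while the adjacent SV40 enhancer/early promoter and an HSV TK polyadenylation signal allow G418 selection of transfected mammalian cells. The short large T antigen, ble and bGH poly(A) fragments in the automated annotation are probably backbone remnants or partial matches rather than functional elements.

The stated purpose is expression of 2xEGFP. The associated publication describes a set of EGFP concatemers for quantitatively measuring nuclear localization signal strength, so this construct appears to be the two-unit member of that series.
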