Addgene plasmid #122162: p2xEGFP-N1
Purpose: Expression of 2xEGFP
Depositing lab: Georg Mayr. Publication: A set of enhanced green fluorescent protein concatemers for quantitative determination of nuclear localization signal strength. Bohm J, Thavaraja R, Giehler S, Nalaskowski MM. Anal Biochem. 2017 Sep 15;533:48-55. doi: 10.1016/j.ab.2017.06.015. Epub 2017 Jun 30. PubMed 28669708.
Backbone
  Vector backbone: pEGFP-N1
  Vector type: Mammalian Expression
  Selectable markers: Neomycin (select with G418)
Growth in bacteria
  Bacterial resistance: Kanamycin, 50 μg/mL
  Growth temperature: 37°C
  Growth strain: DH5alpha
  Copy number: High Copy
Gene/Insert
  Gene/Insert name: 2xEGFP
  Promoter: CMV
  Cloning method: Restriction Enzyme; 5′ cloning site BspEI (destroyed during cloning); 3′ cloning site NotI (not destroyed)
  Sequencing primers: 5′ AGCTGGTTTAGTGAACCGTCA
Terms and licenses: Academic/Nonprofit Terms; Industry Terms: Not Available to Industry
Depositor comments: Please note: The MCS of multimeric EGFP vectors differs from the MCS of the monomeric EGFP vector (pEGFP-N1): G CTA GCG CTA CCG GAC TCA GAT CTC GAG CTC AAG CTT GAA ATC GAA TTC CCG CGG GCC CGG GAT CCA CCG GTC GCC ACC ATG GTG
How to cite: p2xEGFP-N1 was a gift from Georg Mayr (Addgene plasmid # 122162 ; http://n2t.net/addgene:122162 ; RRID:Addgene_122162)
